Addgene plasmid #183877: pX459-HypaCas9-mR2-RHOA_sgRNA
Purpose: pX459V2.0-HypaCas9 plasmid with mRuby2 reporter and RHOA sgRNA for N-terminal tagging of RhoA in human cells.
Depositing lab: Alisa Piekny. Publication: Cytokinetic diversity in mammalian cells is revealed by the characterization of endogenous anillin, Ect2 and RhoA. Husser MC, Ozugergin I, Resta T, Martin VJJ, Piekny AJ. Open Biol. 2022 Nov;12(11):220247. doi: 10.1098/rsob.220247. Epub 2022 Nov 23. PubMed 36416720.
Backbone
  Vector backbone: pX459V2.0-HypaCas9-mRuby2
  Total vector size (bp): 9955
  Vector type: Mammalian Expression, CRISPR
  Selectable markers: Puromycin
Growth in bacteria
  Bacterial resistance: Ampicillin, 100 μg/mL
  Growth temperature: 37°C
  Growth strain: NEB Stable
  Copy number: High Copy
Gene/Insert
  Gene/Insert name: RHOA sgRNA spacer (alt name: Ras homolog family member A)
  gRNA/shRNA sequence: AATCACCAGTTTCTTCCGGA
  Species: H. sapiens (human)
  Entrez Gene: RHOA (a.k.a. ARH12, ARHA, EDFAOB, RHO12, RHOH12)
  Promoter: U6
  Cloning method: Restriction Enzyme; 5′ cloning site BbsI (destroyed during cloning); 3′ cloning site BbsI (destroyed during cloning)
  Sequencing primers: 5′ gagggcctatttcccatgattcc; 3′ ggccatttaccgtaagttatgtaacg
Terms and licenses: Academic/Nonprofit Terms; Industry Terms: Not Available to Industry
How to cite: pX459-HypaCas9-mR2-RHOA_sgRNA was a gift from Alisa Piekny (Addgene plasmid # 183877 ; http://n2t.net/addgene:183877 ; RRID:Addgene_183877)
