[The description below was written by a language model from this plasmid's Addgene catalogue record and pLannotate feature annotations shown in this document.]
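Description:
pX459-HypaCas9-mR2-RHOA_sgRNA is an all-in-one mammalian CRISPR expression plasmid of about 10 kb, built on the pX459V2.0-HypaCas9-mRuby2 backbone and designed to cut the human RHOA locus so that endogenous RhoA can be tagged at its N-terminus. It is propagated in bacteria as a high-copy plasmid through a ColE1/pUC-type origin with ampicillin resistance. It also carries an f1 phage origin. A single AAV2 inverted terminal repeat is annotated downstream of the expression cassette, along with small bom and rop fragments. These appear to be backbone remnants rather than functional parts, and nothing in the record suggests use as an AAV vector.

Two expression units make up the payload. A human U6 RNA polymerase III promoter drives the guide RNA, which consists of a 20-nt RHOA-targeting spacer fused to the Streptococcus pyogenes Cas9 scaffold. The spacer was inserted between BbsI sites that were destroyed in cloning, and the annotation software labels it as a reverse-strand RhoA fragment. A second, partial scaffold annotation follows immediately downstream.

The second unit uses a CMV enhancer, chicken β-actin promoter and hybrid intron to express S. pyogenes Cas9, which the plasmid name and backbone identify as the high-fidelity HypaCas9 variant, with a C-terminal nucleoplasmin nuclear localisation signal. mRuby2 and puromycin N-acetyltransferase follow in the same orientation ahead of a bGH polyadenylation signal. The elements linking these coding regions are not annotated, although their arrangement suggests co-expression from one transcript.

Transfected cells can therefore be identified by red fluorescence or enriched with puromycin. The repair template carrying the tag is not part of this plasmid and would have to be supplied separately.
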