Features (pLannotate 1.2.2; 21 found; start..end, strand, type, name):
      1..241     +  promoter       U6 promoter: RNA polymerase III promoter for human U6 snRNA
    251..270     -  CDS            RhoA (fragment): human Rho family small GTPase RhoA
    271..346     +  misc_RNA       gRNA scaffold: guide RNA scaffold for the Streptococcus pyogenes CRISPR/Cas9 system
    353..396     +  misc_RNA       gRNA scaffold (fragment): guide RNA scaffold for the Streptococcus pyogenes CRISPR/Cas9 system
    443..728     +  enhancer       CMV enhancer: human cytomegalovirus immediate early enhancer; contains an 18-bp deletion relative to the standard CMV enhancer
    730..1007    +  promoter       chicken β-actin promoter: No description available
   1008..1235    +  intron         hybrid intron: hybrid between chicken β-actin (CBA) and minute virus of mice (MMV) introns (Gray et al., 2011)
   1373..2974    +  CDS            Cas9(N): N-terminal portion of Streptococcus pyogenes Cas9 (Zetsche et al., 2015)
   2975..5473    +  CDS            Cas9(C): C-terminal portion of Streptococcus pyogenes Cas9 (Zetsche et al., 2015)
   5474..5521    +  CDS            nucleoplasmin NLS: bipartite nuclear localization signal from nucleoplasmin
   5594..6304    +  CDS            mRuby2: mRuby2 is a basic (constitutively fluorescent) red fluorescent protein published in 2012, derived from Entacmaea quadricolor. It has moderate acid sensitivity.
   6368..6967    +  CDS            PuroR (fragment): puromycin N-acetyltransferase; pac from Streptomyces; confers resistance to puromycin
   7001..7112    +  polyA_signal   bGH poly(A) signal: bovine growth hormone polyadenylation signal
   7217..7357    +  repeat_region  AAV2 ITR: inverted terminal repeat of adeno-associated virus serotype 2 inverted
   7362..7413    -  misc_feature   bom (fragment): basis of mobility region from pBR322
   7432..7887    +  rep_origin     f1 ori (sequence partly withheld): f1 bacteriophage origin of replication; arrow indicates direction of (+) strand synthesis
   7888..7937    -  misc_feature   bom (fragment): basis of mobility region from pBR322
   8039..8074    -  CDS            rop (fragment): Rop protein, which maintains plasmids at low copy number; rop
   8169..8273    +  promoter       AmpR promoter: bla
   8274..9134    +  CDS            AmpR: β-lactamase; bla; confers resistance to ampicillin, carbenicillin, and related antibiotics
   9305..9893    +  rep_origin     ori: high-copy-number ColE1/pMB1/pBR322/pUC origin of replication
>Addgene plasmid #183877 | pX459-HypaCas9-mR2-RHOA_sgRNA | addgene full sequence | sequence record 362410 | Addgene NGS Result
GAGGGCCTATTTCCCATGATTCCTTCATATTTGCATATACGATACAAGGCTGTTAGAGAGATAATTGGAA
TTAATTTGACTGTAAACACAAAGATATTAGTACAAAATACGTGACGTAGAAAGTAATAATTTCTTGGGTA
GTTTGCAGTTTTAAAATTATGTTTTAAAATGGACTATCATATGCTTACCGTAACTTGAAAGTATTTCGAT
TTCTTGGCTTTATATATCTTGTGGAAAGGACGAAACACCGAATCACCAGTTTCTTCCGGAGTTTTAGAGC
TAGAAATAGCAAGTTAAAATAAGGCTAGTCCGTTATCAACTTGAAAAAGTGGCACCGAGTCGGTGCTTTT
TTGTTTTAGAGCTAGAAATAGCAAGTTAAAATAAGGCTAGTCCGTTTTTAGCGCGTGCGCCAATTCTGCA
GACAAATGGCTCTAGAGGTACCCGTTACATAACTTACGGTAAATGGCCCGCCTGGCTGACCGCCCAACGA
CCCCCGCCCATTGACGTCAATAGTAACGCCAATAGGGACTTTCCATTGACGTCAATGGGTGGAGTATTTA
CGGTAAACTGCCCACTTGGCAGTACATCAAGTGTATCATATGCCAAGTACGCCCCCTATTGACGTCAATG
ACGGTAAATGGCCCGCCTGGCATTGTGCCCAGTACATGACCTTATGGGACTTTCCTACTTGGCAGTACAT
CTACGTATTAGTCATCGCTATTACCATGGTCGAGGTGAGCCCCACGTTCTGCTTCACTCTCCCCATCTCC
CCCCCCTCCCCACCCCCAATTTTGTATTTATTTATTTTTTAATTATTTTGTGCAGCGATGGGGGCGGGGG
GGGGGGGGGGGCGCGCGCCRGGSGGGGSGGGGSGGGGSGRGGGGSGGGGSGGGGCGAGGCGGAGAGGTGC
GGCGGCAGCCAATCAGAGCGGCGCGCTCCGAAAGTTTCCTTTTATGGCGAGGCGGCGGCGGCGGCGGCCC
TATAAAAAGCGAAGCGCGCGGCGGGCGGGAGTCGCTGCGCGCTGCCTTCGCCCCGTGCCCCGCTCCGCCG
CCGCCTCGCGCCGCCCGCCCCGGCTCTGACTGACCGCGTTACTCCCACAGGTGAGCGGGCGGGACGGCCC
TTCTCCTCCGGGCTGTAATTAGCTGAGCAAGAGGTAAGGGTTTAAGGGATGGTTGGTTGGTGGGGTATTA
ATGTTTAATTACCTGGAGCACCTGCCTGAAATCACTTTTTTTCAGGTTGGACCGGTGCCACCATGGACTA
TAAGGACCACGACGGAGACTACAAGGATCATGATATTGATTACAAAGACGATGACGATAAGATGGCCCCA
AAGAAGAAGCGGAAGGTCGGTATCCACGGAGTCCCAGCAGCCGACAAGAAGTACAGCATCGGCCTGGACA
TCGGCACCAACTCTGTGGGCTGGGCCGTGATCACCGACGAGTACAAGGTGCCCAGCAAGAAATTCAAGGT
GCTGGGCAACACCGACCGGCACAGCATCAAGAAGAACCTGATCGGAGCCCTGCTGTTCGACAGCGGCGAA
ACAGCCGAGGCCACCCGGCTGAAGAGAACCGCCAGAAGAAGATACACCAGACGGAAGAACCGGATCTGCT
ATCTGCAAGAGATCTTCAGCAACGAGATGGCCAAGGTGGACGACAGCTTCTTCCACAGACTGGAAGAGTC
CTTCCTGGTGGAAGAGGATAAGAAGCACGAGCGGCACCCCATCTTCGGCAACATCGTGGACGAGGTGGCC
TACCACGAGAAGTACCCCACCATCTACCACCTGAGAAAGAAACTGGTGGACAGCACCGACAAGGCCGACC
TGCGGCTGATCTATCTGGCCCTGGCCCACATGATCAAGTTCCGGGGCCACTTCCTGATCGAGGGCGACCT
GAACCCCGACAACAGCGACGTGGACAAGCTGTTCATCCAGCTGGTGCAGACCTACAACCAGCTGTTCGAG
GAAAACCCCATCAACGCCAGCGGCGTGGACGCCAAGGCCATCCTGTCTGCCAGACTGAGCAAGAGCAGAC
GGCTGGAAAATCTGATCGCCCAGCTGCCCGGCGAGAAGAAGAATGGCCTGTTCGGAAACCTGATTGCCCT
GAGCCTGGGCCTGACCCCCAACTTCAAGAGCAACTTCGACCTGGCCGAGGATGCCAAACTGCAGCTGAGC
AAGGACACCTACGACGACGACCTGGACAACCTGCTGGCCCAGATCGGCGACCAGTACGCCGACCTGTTTC
TGGCCGCCAAGAACCTGTCCGACGCCATCCTGCTGAGCGACATCCTGAGAGTGAACACCGAGATCACCAA
GGCCCCCCTGAGCGCCTCTATGATCAAGAGATACGACGAGCACCACCAGGACCTGACCCTGCTGAAAGCT
CTCGTGCGGCAGCAGCTGCCTGAGAAGTACAAAGAGATTTTCTTCGACCAGAGCAAGAACGGCTACGCCG
GCTACATTGACGGCGGAGCCAGCCAGGAAGAGTTCTACAAGTTCATCAAGCCCATCCTGGAAAAGATGGA
CGGCACCGAGGAACTGCTCGTGAAGCTGAACAGAGAGGACCTGCTGCGGAAGCAGCGGACCTTCGACAAC
GGCAGCATCCCCCACCAGATCCACCTGGGAGAGCTGCACGCCATTCTGCGGCGGCAGGAAGATTTTTACC
CATTCCTGAAGGACAACCGGGAAAAGATCGAGAAGATCCTGACCTTCCGCATCCCCTACTACGTGGGCCC
TCTGGCCAGGGGAAACAGCAGATTCGCCTGGATGACCAGAAAGAGCGAGGAAACCATCACCCCCTGGAAC
TTCGAGGAAGTGGTGGACAAGGGCGCTTCCGCCCAGAGCTTCATCGAGCGGATGACCAACTTCGATAAGA
ACCTGCCCAACGAGAAGGTGCTGCCCAAGCACAGCCTGCTGTACGAGTACTTCACCGTGTATAACGAGCT
GACCAAAGTGAAATACGTGACCGAGGGAATGAGAAAGCCCGCCTTCCTGAGCGGCGAGCAGAAAAAGGCC
ATCGTGGACCTGCTGTTCAAGACCAACCGGAAAGTGACCGTGAAGCAGCTGAAAGAGGACTACTTCAAGA
AAATCGAGTGCTTCGACTCCGTGGAAATCTCCGGCGTGGAAGATCGGTTCAACGCCTCCCTGGGCACATA
CCACGATCTGCTGAAAATTATCAAGGACAAGGACTTCCTGGACAATGAGGAAAACGAGGACATTCTGGAA
GATATCGTGCTGACCCTGACACTGTTTGAGGACAGAGAGATGATCGAGGAACGGCTGAAAACCTATGCCC
ACCTGTTCGACGACAAAGTGATGAAGCAGCTGAAGCGGCGGAGATACACCGGCTGGGGCAGGCTGAGCCG
GAAGCTGATCAACGGCATCCGGGACAAGCAGTCCGGCAAGACAATCCTGGATTTCCTGAAGTCCGACGGC
TTCGCCAACAGAGCCTTCGCGGCGCTGATCGCCGACGACAGCCTGACCTTTAAAGAGGACATCCAGAAAG
CCCAGGTGTCCGGCCAGGGCGATAGCCTGCACGAGCACATTGCCAATCTGGCCGGCAGCCCCGCCATTAA
GAAGGGCATCCTGCAGACAGTGAAGGTGGTGGACGAGCTCGTGAAAGTGATGGGCCGGCACAAGCCCGAG
AACATCGTGATCGAAATGGCCAGAGAGAACCAGACCACCCAGAAGGGACAGAAGAACAGCCGCGAGAGAA
TGAAGCGGATCGAAGAGGGCATCAAAGAGCTGGGCAGCCAGATCCTGAAAGAACACCCCGTGGAAAACAC
CCAGCTGCAGAACGAGAAGCTGTACCTGTACTACCTGCAGAATGGGCGGGATATGTACGTGGACCAGGAA
CTGGACATCAACCGGCTGTCCGACTACGATGTGGACCATATCGTGCCTCAGAGCTTTCTGAAGGACGACT
CCATCGACAACAAGGTGCTGACCAGAAGCGACAAGAACCGGGGCAAGAGCGACAACGTGCCCTCCGAAGA
GGTCGTGAAGAAGATGAAGAACTACTGGCGGCAGCTGCTGAACGCCAAGCTGATTACCCAGAGAAAGTTC
GACAATCTGACCAAGGCCGAGAGAGGCGGCCTGAGCGAACTGGATAAGGCCGGCTTCATCAAGAGACAGC
TGGTGGAAACCCGGCAGATCACAAAGCACGTGGCACAGATCCTGGACTCCCGGATGAACACTAAGTACGA
CGAGAATGACAAGCTGATCCGGGAAGTGAAAGTGATCACCCTGAAGTCCAAGCTGGTGTCCGATTTCCGG
AAGGATTTCCAGTTTTACAAAGTGCGCGAGATCAACAACTACCACCACGCCCACGACGCCTACCTGAACG
CCGTCGTGGGAACCGCCCTGATCAAAAAGTACCCTAAGCTGGAAAGCGAGTTCGTGTACGGCGACTACAA
GGTGTACGACGTGCGGAAGATGATCGCCAAGAGCGAGCAGGAAATCGGCAAGGCTACCGCCAAGTACTTC
TTCTACAGCAACATCATGAACTTTTTCAAGACCGAGATTACCCTGGCCAACGGCGAGATCCGGAAGCGGC
CTCTGATCGAGACAAACGGCGAAACCGGGGAGATCGTGTGGGATAAGGGCCGGGATTTTGCCACCGTGCG
GAAAGTGCTGAGCATGCCCCAAGTGAATATCGTGAAAAAGACCGAGGTGCAGACAGGCGGCTTCAGCAAA
GAGTCTATCCTGCCCAAGAGGAACAGCGATAAGCTGATCGCCAGAAAGAAGGACTGGGACCCTAAGAAGT
ACGGCGGCTTCGACAGCCCCACCGTGGCCTATTCTGTGCTGGTGGTGGCCAAAGTGGAAAAGGGCAAGTC
CAAGAAACTGAAGAGTGTGAAAGAGCTGCTGGGGATCACCATCATGGAAAGAAGCAGCTTCGAGAAGAAT
CCCATCGACTTTCTGGAAGCCAAGGGCTACAAAGAAGTGAAAAAGGACCTGATCATCAAGCTGCCTAAGT
ACTCCCTGTTCGAGCTGGAAAACGGCCGGAAGAGAATGCTGGCCTCTGCCGGCGAACTGCAGAAGGGAAA
CGAACTGGCCCTGCCCTCCAAATATGTGAACTTCCTGTACCTGGCCAGCCACTATGAGAAGCTGAAGGGC
TCCCCCGAGGATAATGAGCAGAAACAGCTGTTTGTGGAACAGCACAAGCACTACCTGGACGAGATCATCG
AGCAGATCAGCGAGTTCTCCAAGAGAGTGATCCTGGCCGACGCTAATCTGGACAAAGTGCTGTCCGCCTA
CAACAAGCACCGGGATAAGCCCATCAGAGAGCAGGCCGAGAATATCATCCACCTGTTTACCCTGACCAAT
CTGGGAGCCCCTGCCGCCTTCAAGTACTTTGACACCACCATCGACCGGAAGAGGTACACCAGCACCAAAG
AGGTGCTGGACGCCACCCTGATCCACCAGAGCATCACCGGCCTGTACGAGACACGGATCGACCTGTCTCA
GCTGGGAGGCGACAAAAGGCCGGCGGCCACGAAAAAGGCCGGCCAGGCAAAAAAGAAAAAGGAATTCGGC
AGTGGAGCTACTAACTTCAGCCTGCTGAAGCAGGCTGGAGACGTGGAGGAGAACCCTGGACCTATGGTGT
CTAAGGGCGAAGAGCTGATCAAGGAAAATATGCGTATGAAGGTGGTCATGGAAGGTTCGGTCAACGGCCA
CCAATTCAAATGCACAGGTGAAGGAGAAGGCAATCCGTACATGGGAACTCAAACCATGAGGATCAAAGTC
ATCGAGGGAGGACCCCTGCCATTTGCCTTTGACATTCTTGCCACGTCGTTCATGTATGGCAGCCGTACTT
TTATCAAGTACCCGAAAGGCATTCCTGATTTCTTTAAACAGTCCTTTCCTGAGGGTTTTACTTGGGAAAG
AGTTACGAGATACGAAGATGGTGGAGTCGTCACCGTCATGCAGGACACCAGCCTTGAGGATGGCTGTCTC
GTTTACCACGTCCAAGTCAGAGGGGTAAACTTTCCCTCCAATGGTCCCGTGATGCAGAAGAAAACCAAGG
GTTGGGAGCCTAATACAGAGATGATGTATCCAGCAGATGGTGGTCTGAGGGGATACACTCATATGGCACT
GAAAGTTGATGGTGGTGGCCATCTGTCTTGCTCTTTCGTAACAACTTACAGGTCAAAAAAGACCGTCGGG
AACATCAAGATGCCCGGTATCCATGCCGTTGATCACCGCCTGGAAAGGTTAGAGGAAAGTGACAATGAAA
TGTTCGTAGTACAACGCGAACACGCAGTTGCCAAGTTCGCCGGGCTTGGTGGTGGGATGGACGAGCTGTA
CAAGGGCAGTGGAGAGGGCAGAGGAAGTCTGCTAACATGCGGTGACGTCGAGGAGAATCCTGGCCCAATG
ACCGAGTACAAGCCCACGGTGCGCCTCGCCACCCGCGACGACGTCCCCAGGGCCGTACGCACCCTCGCCG
CCGCGTTCGCCGACTACCCCGCCACGCGCCACACCGTCGATCCGGACCGCCACATCGAGCGGGTCACCGA
GCTGCAAGAACTCTTCCTCACGCGCGTCGGGCTCGACATCGGCAAGGTGTGGGTCGCGGACGACGGCGCC
GCGGTGGCGGTCTGGACCACGCCGGAGAGCGTCGAAGCGGGGGCGGTGTTCGCCGAGATCGGCCCGCGCA
TGGCCGAGTTGAGCGGTTCCCGGCTGGCCGCGCAGCAACAGATGGAAGGCCTCCTGGCGCCGCACCGGCC
CAAGGAGCCCGCGTGGTTCCTGGCCACCGTCGGAGTCTCGCCCGACCACCAGGGCAAGGGTCTGGGCAGC
GCCGTCGTGCTCCCCGGAGTGGAGGCGGCCGAGCGCGCCGGGGTGCCCGCCTTCCTGGAGACCTCCGCGC
CCCGCAACCTCCCCTTCTACGAGCGGCTCGGCTTCACCGTCACCGCCGACGTCGAGGTGCCCGAAGGACC
GCGCACCTGGTGCATGACCCGCAAGCCCGGTGCCTGAGAATTCTAACTAGAGCTCGCTGATCAGCCTCGA
CTGTGCCTTCTAGTTGCCAGCCATCTGTTGTTTGCCCCTCCCCCGTGCCTTCCTTGACCCTGGAAGGTGC
CACTCCCACTGTCCTTTCCTAATAAAATGAGGAAATTGCATCGCATTGTCTGAGTAGGTGTCATTCTATT
CTGGGGGGTGGGGTGGGGCAGGACAGCAAGGGGGAGGATTGGGAAGAGAATAGCAGGCATGCTGGGGAGC
GGCCGCAGGAACCCCTAGTGATGGAGTTGGCCACTCCCTCTCTGCGCGCTCGCTCGCTCACTGAGGCCGG
GCGACCAAAGGTCGCCCGACGCCCGGGCTTTGCCCGGGCGGCCTCAGTGAGCGAGCGAGCGCGCAGCTGC
CTGCAGGGGCGCCTGATGCGGTATTTTCTCCTTACGCATCTGTGCGGTATTTCACACCGCATA
[95 nt withheld, positions 7414-7508]
T
[46 nt withheld, positions 7510-7555]
C
[141 nt withheld, positions 7557-7697]
CCTTTGACGTTGGAGTCCACGTTCTTT
[37 nt withheld, positions 7725-7761]
ACTCTATCTCGGGCTATTCTTTTGATTTATAAGGGATTTTGCCGATTTCGGTCTATTGGTTAAAAAATGA
GCTGATTTAACAAAAATTTAACGCGAATTTTAACAAAATATTAACGTTTACAATTTTATGGTGCACTCTC
AGTACAATCTGCTCTGATGCCGCATAGTTAAGCCAGCCCCGACACCCGCCAACACCCGCTGACGCGCCCT
GACGGGCTTGTCTGCTCCCGGCATCCGCTTACAGACAAGCTGTGACCGTCTCCGGGAGCTGCATGTGTCA
GAGGTTTTCACCGTCATCACCGAAACGCGCGAGACGAAAGGGCCTCGTGATACGCCTATTTTTATAGGTT
AATGTCATGATAATAATGGTTTCTTAGACGTCAGGTGGCACTTTTCGGGGAAATGTGCGCGGAACCCCTA
TTTGTTTATTTTTCTAAATACATTCAAATATGTATCCGCTCATGAGACAATAACCCTGATAAATGCTTCA
ATAATATTGAAAAAGGAAGAGTATGAGTATTCAACATTTCCGTGTCGCCCTTATTCCCTTTTTTGCGGCA
TTTTGCCTTCCTGTTTTTGCTCACCCAGAAACGCTGGTGAAAGTAAAAGATGCTGAAGATCAGTTGGGTG
CACGAGTGGGTTACATCGAACTGGATCTCAACAGCGGTAAGATCCTTGAGAGTTTTCGCCCCGAAGAACG
TTTTCCAATGATGAGCACTTTTAAAGTTCTGCTATGTGGCGCGGTATTATCCCGTATTGACGCCGGGCAA
GAGCAACTCGGTCGCCGCATACACTATTCTCAGAATGACTTGGTTGAGTACTCACCAGTCACAGAAAAGC
ATCTTACGGATGGCATGACAGTAAGAGAATTATGCAGTGCTGCCATAACCATGAGTGATAACACTGCGGC
CAACTTACTTCTGACAACGATCGGAGGACCGAAGGAGCTAACCGCTTTTTTGCACAACATGGGGGATCAT
GTAACTCGCCTTGATCGTTGGGAACCGGAGCTGAATGAAGCCATACCAAACGACGAGCGTGACACCACGA
TGCCTGTAGCAATGGCAACAACGTTGCGCAAACTATTAACTGGCGAACTACTTACTCTAGCTTCCCGGCA
ACAATTAATAGACTGGATGGAGGCGGATAAAGTTGCAGGACCACTTCTGCGCTCGGCCCTTCCGGCTGGC
TGGTTTATTGCTGATAAATCTGGAGCCGGTGAGCGTGGAAGCCGCGGTATCATTGCAGCACTGGGGCCAG
ATGGTAAGCCCTCCCGTATCGTAGTTATCTACACGACGGGGAGTCAGGCAACTATGGATGAACGAAATAG
ACAGATCGCTGAGATAGGTGCCTCACTGATTAAGCATTGGTAACTGTCAGACCAAGTTTACTCATATATA
CTTTAGATTGATTTAAAACTTCATTTTTAATTTAAAAGGATCTAGGTGAAGATCCTTTTTGATAATCTCA
TGACCAAAATCCCTTAACGTGAGTTTTCGTTCCACTGAGCGTCAGACCCCGTAGAAAAGATCAAAGGATC
TTCTTGAGATCCTTTTTTTCTGCGCGTAATCTGCTGCTTGCAAACAAAAAAACCACCGCTACCAGCGGTG
GTTTGTTTGCCGGATCAAGAGCTACCAACTCTTTTTCCGAAGGTAACTGGCTTCAGCAGAGCGCAGATAC
CAAATACTGTTCTTCTAGTGTAGCCGTAGTTAGGCCACCACTTCAAGAACTCTGTAGCACCGCCTACATA
CCTCGCTCTGCTAATCCTGTTACCAGTGGCTGCTGCCAGTGGCGATAAGTCGTGTCTTACCGGGTTGGAC
TCAAGACGATAGTTACCGGATAAGGCGCAGCGGTCGGGCTGAACGGGGGGTTCGTGCACACAGCCCAGCT
TGGAGCGAACGACCTACACCGAACTGAGATACCTACAGCGTGAGCTATGAGAAAGCGCCACGCTTCCCGA
AGGGAGAAAGGCGGACAGGTATCCGGTAAGCGGCAGGGTCGGAACAGGAGAGCGCACGAGGGAGCTTCCA
GGGGGAAACGCCTGGTATCTTTATAGTCCTGTCGGGTTTCGCCACCTCTGACTTGAGCGTCGATTTTTGT
GATGCTCGTCAGGGGGGCGGAGCCTATGGAAAAACGCCAGCAACGCGGCCTTTTTACGGTTCCTGGCCTT
TTGCTGGCCTTTTGCTCACATGT
